Addgene plasmid #122651: P22_wtCP_SP141his
Purpose: Expression of P22 virus like particle in bacteria
Depositing lab: Trevor Douglas. Depositing organization: Indiana University, Bloomington.
Backbone
  Vector backbone: pRSF-Duet
  Backbone manufacturer: Novagen
  Vector type: Bacterial Expression
Growth in bacteria
  Bacterial resistance: Kanamycin, 50 μg/mL
  Growth temperature: 37°C
  Growth strain: DH5alpha
  Growth instructions: Use bacterial strain BL21(DE3) for expression.
  Copy number: High Copy
Gene/Insert
  Gene/Insert name: P22 Coat: WT / SP: 6xHis-SP141
  Species: bacteriophage P22
  Mutation: truncated SP, P120H in the capsid scaffold (see depositor comments below)
  Cloning method: Restriction Enzyme; 5′ cloning site unknown (unknown if destroyed); 3′ cloning site unknown (unknown if destroyed)
  Sequencing primers: 5′ n/a
Terms and licenses: Academic/Nonprofit Terms; Industry Terms: Not Available to Industry
Depositor comments: Depositor confirms that P120H mutation does not affect plasmid function.
How to cite: P22_wtCP_SP141his was a gift from Trevor Douglas (Addgene plasmid # 122651 ; http://n2t.net/addgene:122651 ; RRID:Addgene_122651)
