[The description below was written by a language model from this plasmid's Addgene catalogue record and pLannotate feature annotations shown in this document.]
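Description:
P22_wtCP_SP141his is a bacterial co-expression plasmid built on the Novagen pRSF-Duet backbone and designed to produce bacteriophage P22 virus-like particles in E. coli. It replicates from the high-copy RSF1030 origin, which is compatible with plasmids carrying other origins in the same cell, and is selected with kanamycin through an aph(3')-Ia resistance gene. A lacI gene with its own promoter supplies lac repressor. The record names a cloning strain for propagation and a DE3 strain, which supplies T7 RNA polymerase, for expression.

The payload occupies the two Duet expression cassettes, each driven by a T7 promoter with an adjacent lac operator, so both are repressed by LacI and inducible with IPTG. The first cassette, which spans the origin of the circular map, uses a T7 gene 10 ribosome binding site to express a truncated form of the P22 scaffolding protein (gp8 fragment, "SP141"). The catalogue describes it as 6xHis-tagged, and an annotated thrombin cleavage site lies at its N-terminal end, although the His tag itself is not annotated in the feature table. The second cassette encodes the full-length wild-type P22 coat protein (gp5), which self-assembles into a T=7 icosahedral capsid. Vector-derived S-tag remnants and a T7 terminator follow it. Co-expressing coat and scaffold lets the scaffolding protein direct assembly of procapsid-like particles, filling their interior. The record notes a P120H substitution in the scaffold, which the depositor states does not affect function. Short TcR and AmpR promoter fragments in the annotation are probably backbone-sequence matches rather than functional elements.
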