Features (pLannotate 1.2.2; 20 found; start..end, strand, type, name):
     10..32      +  RBS            RBS: efficient ribosome binding site from bacteriophage T7 gene 10 (Olins and Rangwala, 1989)
     80..97      +  CDS            thrombin site: thrombin recognition and cleavage site
     87..587     +  CDS            8 (fragment): VG08_BPP22 - Experimental evidence at protein level: Swiss-Prot protein existence level 1. Required for successful condensation of DNA within the capsid. The interior of the prohead is filled with the gp8 protein. The scaffolding protein is lost from the structure during packaging. From Salmonella phage P22 (Bacteriophage P22).
    687..705     +  promoter       T7 promoter: promoter for bacteriophage T7 RNA polymerase
    706..730     +  protein_bind   lac operator: The lac repressor binds to the lac operator to inhibit transcription in E. coli. This inhibition can be relieved by adding lactose or isopropyl-β-D-thiogalactopyranoside (IPTG). lac repressor encoded by lacI
    773..2062    +  CDS            5 (sequence withheld): CAPSD_BPP22 - Experimental evidence at protein level: Swiss-Prot protein existence level 1. Self-assembles to form an icosahedral capsid with a T=7 symmetry. From Salmonella phage P22 (Bacteriophage P22).
   2081..2122    +  CDS            S-Tag (fragment): affinity and epitope tag derived from pancreatic ribonuclease A
   2152..2169    +  CDS            SET1 (fragment): solubility-enhancement tag derived from T7 phage gene 10B
   2177..2224    +  terminator     T7 terminator: transcription terminator for bacteriophage T7 RNA polymerase
   2388..2445    +  promoter       AmpR promoter (fragment): bla
   2454..3269    -  CDS            KanR: aminoglycoside phosphotransferase; aph(3')-Ia; confers resistance to kanamycin in bacteria or G418 (Geneticin®) in eukaryotes
   3270..3361    -  promoter       AmpR promoter: bla
   3377..4126    -  rep_origin     RSF ori: Plasmids containing the RSF 1030 origin of replication can be propagated in E. coli cells that contain additional plasmids with compatible origins.
   4209..4273    -  CDS            TcR (fragment): tetracycline efflux protein; tet; confers resistance to tetracycline
   4288..4309    -  protein_bind   CAP binding site: CAP binding activates transcription in the presence of cAMP. E. coli catabolite activator protein
   4322..5404    -  CDS            lacI: lac repressor; lacI; The lac repressor binds to the lac operator to inhibit transcription in E. coli. This inhibition can be relieved by adding lactose or isopropyl-β-D-thiogalactopyranoside (IPTG).
   5405..5482    -  promoter       lacI promoter: lacI
   5490..5525    -  CDS            TcR (fragment): tetracycline efflux protein; tet; confers resistance to tetracycline
   5528..5546    +  promoter       T7 promoter: promoter for bacteriophage T7 RNA polymerase
   5547..5571    +  protein_bind   lac operator: The lac repressor binds to the lac operator to inhibit transcription in E. coli. This inhibition can be relieved by adding lactose or isopropyl-β-D-thiogalactopyranoside (IPTG). lac repressor encoded by lacI
>Addgene plasmid #122651 | P22_wtCP_SP141his | addgene full sequence | sequence record 237561 | Addgene NGS Result
AGAAATAATTTTGTTTAACTTTAATAAGGAGATATACCATGGGCAGCAGCCATCACCATCATCACCACAG
CCAGGATCCCTGGTGCCGCGCGGCAGCATGTCGCAGCAATGCCGTAGCAGAACAGGGCCGCAAGACTCAG
GAGTTTACCCAGCAATCAGCGCAATACGTCGAAGCTGCCCGCAAACACTATGACGCGGCGGAAAAGCTCA
ACATCCCTGACTATCAGGAGAAAGAAGACGCATTTATGCAACTGGTTCCGCCTGCGGTTGGGGCCGACAT
TATGCGCCTGTTCCCGGAAAAGTCCGCCGCGCTCATGTATCACCTGGGGGCAAACCCGGAGAAAGCCCGC
CAGTTACTGGCGATGGATGGGCAGTCCGCGCTGATTGAACTCACTCGACTATCCGAACGCTTAACTCTCA
AGCCTCGCGGTAAACAAATCTCTTCCGCTCCCCATGCTGACCAGCCTATTACCGGTGATGTCAGCGCAGC
AAATAAAGATGCCATTCGTAAACAAATGGATGCTGCTGCGAGCAAGGGAGATGTGGAAACCTACCGCAAG
CTAAAGGCAAAACTTAAAGGAATCCGATAAGAGCTCGGCGCGCCTGCAGGTCGACAAGCTTGCGGCCGCA
TAATGCTTAAGTCGAACAGAAAGTAATCGTATTGTACACGGCCGCATAATCGAAATTAATACGACTCACT
ATAGGGGAATTGTGAGCGGATAACAATTCCCCATCTTAGTATATTAGTTAAGTATAAGAAGGAGATATAC
AT
[1290 nt withheld, positions 773-2062]
TAATAGCTCGAGTCTGGTAAAGAAACCGCTGCTGCGAAATTTGAACGCCAGCACATGGACTCGTCTACTA
GCGCAGCTTAATTAACCTAGGCTGCTGCCACCGCTGAGCAATAACTAGCATAACCCCTTGGGGCCTCTAA
ACGGGTCTTGAGGGGTTTTTTGCTGAAACCTCAGGCATTTGAGAAGCACACGGTCACACTGCTTCCGGTA
GTCAATAAACCGGTAAACCAGCAATAGACATAAGCGGCTATTTAACGACCCTGCCCTGAACCGACGACAA
GCTGACGACCGGGTCTCCGCAAGTGGCACTTTTCGGGGAAATGTGCGCGGAACCCCTATTTGTTTATTTT
TCTAAATACATTCAAATATGTATCCGCTCATGAATTAATTCTTAGAAAAACTCATCGAGCATCAAATGAA
ACTGCAATTTATTCATATCAGGATTATCAATACCATATTTTTGAAAAAGCCGTTTCTGTAATGAAGGAGA
AAACTCACCGAGGCAGTTCCATAGGATGGCAAGATCCTGGTATCGGTCTGCGATTCCGACTCGTCCAACA
TCAATACAACCTATTAATTTCCCCTCGTCAAAAATAAGGTTATCAAGTGAGAAATCACCATGAGTGACGA
CTGAATCCGGTGAGAATGGCAAAAGTTTATGCATTTCTTTCCAGACTTGTTCAACAGGCCAGCCATTACG
CTCGTCATCAAAATCACTCGCATCAACCAAACCGTTATTCATTCGTGATTGCGCCTGAGCGAGACGAAAT
ACGCGGTCGCTGTTAAAAGGACAATTACAAACAGGAATCGAATGCAACCGGCGCAGGAACACTGCCAGCG
CATCAACAATATTTTCACCTGAATCAGGATATTCTTCTAATACCTGGAATGCTGTTTTCCCGGGGATCGC
AGTGGTGAGTAACCATGCATCATCAGGAGTACGGATAAAATGCTTGATGGTCGGAAGAGGCATAAATTCC
GTCAGCCAGTTTAGTCTGACCATCTCATCTGTAACATCATTGGCAACGCTACCTTTGCCATGTTTCAGAA
ACAACTCTGGCGCATCGGGCTTCCCATACAATCGATAGATTGTCGCACCTGATTGCCCGACATTATCGCG
AGCCCATTTATACCCATATAAATCAGCATCCATGTTGGAATTTAATCGCGGCCTAGAGCAAGACGTTTCC
CGTTGAATATGGCTCATACTCTTCCTTTTTCAATATTATTGAAGCATTTATCAGGGTTATTGTCTCATGA
GCGGATACATATTTGAATGTATTTAGAAAAATAAACAAATAGGCATGCAGCGCTCTTCCGCTTCCTCGCT
CACTGACTCGCTACGCTCGGTCGTTCGACTGCGGCGAGCGGTGTCAGCTCACTCAAAAGCGGTAATACGG
TTATCCACAGAATCAGGGGATAAAGCCGGAAAGAACATGTGAGCAAAAAGCAAAGCACCGGAAGAAGCCA
ACGCCGCAGGCGTTTTTCCATAGGCTCCGCCCCCCTGACGAGCATCACAAAAATCGACGCTCAAGCCAGA
GGTGGCGAAACCCGACAGGACTATAAAGATACCAGGCGTTTCCCCCTGGAAGCTCCCTCGTGCGCTCTCC
TGTTCCGACCCTGCCGCTTACCGGATACCTGTCCGCCTTTCTCCCTTCGGGAAGCGTGGCGCTTTCTCAT
AGCTCACGCTGTTGGTATCTCAGTTCGGTGTAGGTCGTTCGCTCCAAGCTGGGCTGTGTGCACGAACCCC
CCGTTCAGCCCGACCGCTGCGCCTTATCCGGTAACTATCGTCTTGAGTCCAACCCGGTAAGACACGACTT
ATCGCCACTGGCAGCAGCCATTGGTAACTGATTTAGAGGACTTTGTCTTGAAGTTATGCACCTGTTAAGG
CTAAACTGAAAGAACAGATTTTGGTGAGTGCGGTCCTCCAACCCACTTACCTTGGTTCAAAGAGTTGGTA
GCTCAGCGAACCTTGAGAAAACCACCGTTGGTAGCGGTGGTTTTTCTTTATTTATGAGATGATGAATCAA
TCGGTCTATCAAGTCAACGAACAGCTATTCCGTTACTCTAGATTTCAGTGCAATTTATCTCTTCAAATGT
AGCACCTGAAGTCAGCCCCATACGATATAAGTTGTAATTCTCATGTTAGTCATGCCCCGCGCCCACCGGA
AGGAGCTGACTGGGTTGAAGGCTCTCAAGGGCATCGGTCGAGATCCCGGTGCCTAATGAGTGAGCTAACT
TACATTAATTGCGTTGCGCTCACTGCCCGCTTTCCAGTCGGGAAACCTGTCGTGCCAGCTGCATTAATGA
ATCGGCCAACGCGCGGGGAGAGGCGGTTTGCGTATTGGGCGCCAGGGTGGTTTTTCTTTTCACCAGTGAG
ACGGGCAACAGCTGATTGCCCTTCACCGCCTGGCCCTGAGAGAGTTGCAGCAAGCGGTCCACGCTGGTTT
GCCCCAGCAGGCGAAAATCCTGTTTGATGGTGGTTAACGGCGGGATATAACATGAGCTGTCTTCGGTATC
GTCGTATCCCACTACCGAGATGTCCGCACCAACGCGCAGCCCGGACTCGGTAATGGCGCGCATTGCGCCC
AGCGCCATCTGATCGTTGGCAACCAGCATCGCAGTGGGAACGATGCCCTCATTCAGCATTTGCATGGTTT
GTTGAAAACCGGACATGGCACTCCAGTCGCCTTCCCGTTCCGCTATCGGCTGAATTTGATTGCGAGTGAG
ATATTTATGCCAGCCAGCCAGACGCAGACGCGCCGAGACAGAACTTAATGGGCCCGCTAACAGCGCGATT
TGCTGGTGACCCAATGCGACCAGATGCTCCACGCCCAGTCGCGTACCGTCTTCATGGGAGAAAATAATAC
TGTTGATGGGTGTCTGGTCAGAGACATCAAGAAATAACGCCGGAACATTAGTGCAGGCAGCTTCCACAGC
AATGGCATCCTGGTCATCCAGCGGATAGTTAATGATCAGCCCACTGACGCGTTGCGCGAGAAGATTGTGC
ACCGCCGCTTTACAGGCTTCGACGCCGCTTCGTTCTACCATCGACACCACCACGCTGGCACCCAGTTGAT
CGGCGCGAGATTTAATCGCCGCGACAATTTGCGACGGCGCGTGCAGGGCCAGACTGGAGGTGGCAACGCC
AATCAGCAACGACTGTTTGCCCGCCAGTTGTTGTGCCACGCGGTTGGGAATGTAATTCAGCTCCGCCATC
GCCGCTTCCACTTTTTCCCGCGTTTTCGCAGAAACGTGGCTGGCCTGGTTCACCACGCGGGAAACGGTCT
GATAAGAGACACCGGCATACTCTGCGACATCGTATAACGTTACTGGTTTCACATTCACCACCCTGAATTG
ACTCTCTTCCGGGCGCTATCATGCCATACCGCGAAAGGTTTTGCGCCATTCGATGGTGTCCGGGATCTCG
ACGCTCTCCCTTATGCGACTCCTGCATTAGGAAATTAATACGACTCACTATAGGGGAATTGTGAGCGGAT
AACAATTCCCCTGT
